>Addgene plasmid #156559 | pD649-HAsp-IL18BP-Fc(DAPA)-AviTag-6xHis | addgene full sequence | sequence record 368532 | Addgene NGS Result
TCTTGCAGCTCGGTGACCCGCTCGATGTGGCGGTCCGGATCGACGGTGTGGCGCGTGGCGGGGTAGTCGG
CGAACGCGGCGGCGAGGGTGCGTACGGCCCTGGGGACGTCGTCGCGGGTGGCGAGGCGCACCGTGGGCTT
GTACTCGGTCATGGTTTAGTTCCTCACCTTGTCGTATTATACTATGCCGATATACTATGCCGATGATTAA
TTGTCAACACGTGCTGATCAGATCCGAAAATGGATATACAAGCTCCCGGGAGCTTTTTGCAAAAGCCTAG
GCCTCCAAAAAAGCCTCCTCACTACTTCTGGAATAGCTCAGAGGCAGAGGCGGCCTCGGCCTCTGCATAA
ATAAAAAAAATTAGTCAGCCATGGGGCGGAGAATGGGCGGAACTGGGCGGAGTTAGGGGCGGGATGGGCG
GAGTTAGGGGCGGGACTATGGTTGCTGACTAATTGAGATGCATGCTTTGCATACTTCTGCCTGCTGGGGA
GCCTGGGGACTTTCCACACCTGGTTGCTGACTAATTGAGATGCATGCTTTGCATACTTCTGCCTGCTGGG
GAGCCTGGGGACTTTCCACACCCTAACTGACACACATTCCACAGAATTAATTCGCGTTAAATTTTTGTTA
AATCAGCTCATTTTTTAACCAATAGGCCGAAATCGGCAAAATCCCTTATAAATCAAAAGAATAGACCGAG
ATAGGGTTGAGTGTTGTGATGCAATTTCCTCATTTTATTAGGAAAGGACAGTGGGAGTGGCACCTTCCAG
GGTCAAGGAAGGCACGGGGGAGGGGCAAACAACAGATGGCTGGCAACTAGAAGGCACAGTCGAGGCTGAT
TTTCTCTATCTATTTATTTTACTACTCAAGACTATCTTGCAAAGTAGAAGAACCCTGTCTGCAGTATGAC
GACCGTGTATACCCGATTGGCTTACCGGGTAACGCGTTGTGCCAGTGACTACAGGCCGGCCTTAGTGGTG
ATGGTGGTGGTGTTCATGCCACTCAATCTTCTGAGCCTCGAAAATATCATTAAGACCGCTGCCGCCGGGG
CTCAGGCTCAGGGACTTCTGGGTGTAGTGGTTGTGCAGGGCCTCGTGCATCACGCTGCAGCTGAACACGT
TGCCCTGCTGCCACCTGGACTTGTCCACGGTCAGCTTGCTGTACAGGAAGAAGCTGCCGTCGCTGTCCAG
CACTGGGGGGGTGGTCTTGTAGTTGTTCTCGGGCTGGCCGTTGCTCTCCCACTCCACGGCGATATCGCTG
GGGTAGAAGCCCTTCACCAGACAGGTCAGGGACACCTGGTTCTTGGTCATCTCCTCCCGGCTGGGGGGCA
GGGTGTACACCTGGGGCTCCCGTGGCTGGCCCTTGGCCTTGCTGATTGTCTTTTCGATTGGGGCAGCCAG
GGCCTTGTTGGAGACTTTGCACTTGTATTCTTTGCCGTTCAGCCAGTCCTGGTGCAGCACGGTCAGCACG
GACACCACCCTGTAGGTGCTGTTGTACTGCTCCTCTCTGGGCTTGGTCTTGGCGTTGTGCACCTCCACGC
CGTCCACGTACCAGTTGAACTTCACCTCTGGGTCCTCGTGGGACACGGCCACCACCACGCAGGTCACCTC
GGGGGTCCTGCTGATCATCAGGGTGTCCTTGGGCTTGGGGGGGAACAGGAACACGGAAGGCCCTCCCAGC
AGTTCTGGAGCTGGGCAGGGGGGGCAGGTGTGGGTCTTGTCGCCGCCCGGCGCGCCACCTTGTTGCTGAG
GACTGCTATGAGAGCTAGGCAGGGCCTCTTGTGTAGGAGGCAGTGTAGCTCTCAGTCCGGCCCACAGTTG
AGCCAGAACCACATGTCTCTGCACCACCTGTTCAGGGTCCACCAGCACGCAGCTGAAATTGGTGCTGTGC
AGAGCTGGTGTCAGTTGTTCCAGCACCAGGGCTTTGCACAGCTGGGTGCCTGTAGATCCTCTCTCTCTGC
TTGTGCTGCCCTCCCACAGTCTACCAGGCAGATGTTCGATGAAGCTGCCGTTGCCGAGCCAGTACAGGAT
GCTGAAGTTGGGGAATCTGCTGCAGGCCACACAGCTCAGGCTCAGTGTGCCATTCAGAGGCACTTCCACT
TCGGGCCATGTCACTTCCAGAGCGGGACACTGTTTAGCGGCAGGGAACACAGGAGGCTGGCTAGGACAAG
GATCTTTTGTGCTCCGCACGCTGGCTGTGGCGGCTGTTGTTGTTTGAGACACAGGTGTGGCGGCCGCAGC
GAACACCAGGCAGAAGATGTAGCTCAGGGCAATGATGGTCTTCATGGTGGCGCTAGCAGGCGCGTTTTCG
ATAGAACCGAGGTGCAGTTGGACCTGGGAGTGGACACCTGTGGAGAGAAAGGCAAAGTGGATGTTATTCT
ATAGTGTCACCTAAATCGTATGTGTATGATACATAAGGTTATGTATTAATTGTAGCCGCGTTCTAACGAA
GCCAAGGGGGTGGGCCTATAGACTCTATAGGCGGTACTTACGTCACTCTTGGCACGGGGAATCCGCGTTC
CAATGCACCGTTCCCGGCCGCGGAGGCTGGATCGGTCCCGGTGTCTTCTATGGAGGTCAAAACAGCGTGG
ATGGCGTCTCCAGGCGATCTGACGGTTCACTAAACGAGCTCTGCTTATATAGACCTCCCACCGTACACGC
CTACCGCCCATTTGCGTCAATGGGGCGGAGTTGTTACGACATTTTGGAAAGTCCCGTTGATTTTGGTGCC
AAAACAAACTCCCATTGACGTCAATGGGGTGGAGACTTGGAAATCCCCGTGAGTCAAACCGCTATCCACG
CCCATTGATGTACTGCCAAAACCGCATCACCATGGTAATAGCGATGACTAATACGTAGATGTACTGCCAA
GTAGGAAAGTCCCATAAGGTCATGTACTGGGCATAATGCCAGGCGGGCCATTTACCGTCATTGACGTCAA
TAGGGGGCGTACTTGGCATATGATACACTTGATGTACTGCCAAGTGGGCAGTTTACCGTAAATACTCCAC
CCATTGACGTCAATGGAAAGTCCCTATTGGCGTTACTATGGGAACATACGTCATTATTGACGTCAATGGG
CGGGGGTCGTTGGGCGGTCAGCCAGGCGGGCCATTTACCGTAAGTTATGTAACGCGGAACTCCATATATG
GGCTATGAACTAATGACCCCGTAATTGATTACTATTAATAACTAGTCAATAATCAATGCCAACATGGCGG
TCATATTGGACATGAGCCAATATAAATGTACATATTATGATATAGATACAACGTATGCAATGGCCAATAG
CCAATATTGATTTATGCTATATAACCAATGAATAATATGGCTAATGGCCAATATTGAGTCAACGCCACTG
TGCATGAAGCTCGTAATTGTTATCCGCTCACAATTAAGGGCGACACAAAATTTATTCTAAATGATAATAA
ATACTGATAACATCTTATAGTTTGTATTATATTTTGTATTATCGTTGACATGTATAATTTTGATATCAAA
AACTGATTTTCCCTTTATTATTTTCGAGATTTATTTTCTTAATTCTCTTTAACAAACTAGAAATATTGTA
TATACAAAAAATCATAAATAATAGATGAATAGTTTAATTATAGGTGTTCATCAATCGAAAAAGCAACGTA
TCTTATTTAAAGTGCGTTGCTTTTTTCTCATTTATAAGGTTAAATAATTCTCATATATCAAGCAAAGTGA
CAGGCGCCCTTAAATATTCTGACAAATGCTCTTTCCCTAAACTCCCCCCATAAAAAAACCCGCCGAAGCG
GGTTTTTACGTTATTTGCGGATTAACGATTACTCGTTATCAGAACCGCCCAGGGGGCCCGAGCTTAAGAC
TGGCCGTCGTTTTACAACACAGAAAGAGTTTGTAGAAACGCAAAAAGGCCATCCGTCAGGGGCCTTCTGC
TTAGTTTGATGCCTGGCAGTTCCCTACTCTCGCCTTCCGCTTCCTCGCTCACTGACTCGCTGCGCTCGGT
CGTTCGGCTGCGGCGAGCGGTATCAGCTCACTCAAAGGCGGTAATACGGTTATCCACAGAATCAGGGGAT
AACGCAGGAAAGAACATGTGAGCAAAAGGCCAGCAAAAGGCCAGGAACCGTAAAAAGGCCGCGTTGCTGG
CGTTTTTCCATAGGCTCCGCCCCCCTGACGAGCATCACAAAAATCGACGCTCAAGTCAGAGGTGGCGAAA
CCCGACAGGACTATAAAGATACCAGGCGTTTCCCCCTGGAAGCTCCCTCGTGCGCTCTCCTGTTCCGACC
CTGCCGCTTACCGGATACCTGTCCGCCTTTCTCCCTTCGGGAAGCGTGGCGCTTTCTCATAGCTCACGCT
GTAGGTATCTCAGTTCGGTGTAGGTCGTTCGCTCCAAGCTGGGCTGTGTGCACGAACCCCCCGTTCAGCC
CGACCGCTGCGCCTTATCCGGTAACTATCGTCTTGAGTCCAACCCGGTAAGACACGACTTATCGCCACTG
GCAGCAGCCACTGGTAACAGGATTAGCAGAGCGAGGTATGTAGGCGGTGCTACAGAGTTCTTGAAGTGGT
GGGCTAACTACGGCTACACTAGAAGAACAGTATTTGGTATCTGCGCTCTGCTGAAGCCAGTTACCTTCGG
AAAAAGAGTTGGTAGCTCTTGATCCGGCAAACAAACCACCGCTGGTAGCGGTGGTTTTTTTGTTTGCAAG
CAGCAGATTACGCGCAGAAAAAAAGGATCTCAAGAAGATCCTTTGATCTTTTCTACGGGGTCTGACGCTC
AGTGGAACGACGCGCGCGTAACTCACGTTAAGGGATTTTGGTCATGAGCAAGGGGTGTTATGAGCCATAT
TCAGGTATAAATGGGCTCGCGATAATGTTCAGAATTGGTTAATTGGTTGTAACACTGACCCCTATTTGTT
TATTTTTCTAAATACATTCAAATATGTATCCGCTCATGAGACAATAACCCTGATAAATGCTTCAATAATA
TTGAAAAAGGAAGAATATGAGTATTCAACATTTCCGTGTCGCCCTTATTCCCTTTTTTGCGGCATTTTGC
CTTCCTGTTTTTGCTCACCCAGAAACGCTGGTGAAAGTAAAAGATGCTGAAGATCAGTTGGGTGCACGAG
TGGGTTACATCGAACTGGATCTCAACAGCGGTAAGATCCTTGAGAGTTTTCGCCCCGAAGAACGTTTTCC
AATGATGAGCACTTTTAAAGTTCTGCTATGTGGCGCGGTATTATCCCGTATTGACGCCGGGCAAGAGCAA
CTCGGTCGCCGCATACACTATTCTCAGAATGACTTGGTTGAGTACTCACCAGTCACAGAAAAGCATCTTA
CGGATGGCATGACAGTAAGAGAATTATGCAGTGCTGCCATAACCATGAGTGATAACACTGCGGCCAACTT
ACTTCTGACAACGATCGGAGGACCGAAGGAGCTAACCGCTTTTTTGCACAACATGGGGGATCATGTAACT
CGCCTTGATCGTTGGGAACCGGAGCTGAATGAAGCCATACCAAACGACGAGCGTGACACCACGATGCCTG
TAGCGATGGCAACAACGTTGCGCAAACTATTAACTGGCGAACTACTTACTCTAGCTTCCCGGCAACAATT
AATAGACTGGATGGAGGCGGATAAAGTTGCAGGACCACTTCTGCGCTCGGCCCTTCCGGCTGGCTGGTTT
ATTGCTGATAAATCCGGAGCCGGTGAGCGTGGTTCTCGCGGTATCATCGCAGCGCTGGGGCCAGATGGTA
AGCCCTCCCGTATCGTAGTTATCTACACGACGGGGAGTCAGGCAACTATGGATGAACGAAATAGACAGAT
CGCTGAGATAGGTGCCTCACTGATTAAGCATTGGTAATGACCATGATTACGCCAAGCTCTAGCTAGAGGT
CGACGGTATACAGACATGATAAGATACATTGATGAGTTTGGACAAACCACAACTAGAATGCAGTGAAAAA
AATGCTTTATTTGTGAAATTTGTGATGCTATTGCTTTATTTGTAACCATTATAAGCTGCAATAAACAAGT
TGGGGTGGGCGAAGAACTCCAGCATGAGATCCCCGCGCTGGAGGATCATCCAGCCGGCGTCCCGGAAAAC
GATTCCGAAGCCCAACCTTTCATAGAAGGCGGCGGTGGAATCGAAATCTCGTAGCACGTGTCAGGCACCG
GGCTTGCGGGTCATGCACCAGGTGCGCGGTCCTTCGGGCACCTCGACGTCGGCGGTGACGGTGAAGCCGA
GCCGCTCGTAGAAGGGGAGGTTGCGGGGCGCGGATGTCTCCAGGAAGGCGGGCACCCCGGCGCGCTCGGC
CGCCTCCACTCCGGGGAGCACGACGGCGCTGCCCAGACCCTTGCCCTGGTGGTCGGGCGAGACGCCGACG
GTGGCCAGGAACCACGCGGGCTCCTTGGGCCGGTGCGGCGCCAGGAGGCCTTCCATCTGTTGCTGCGCGG
CCAGCCGGGAACCGCTCAACTCGGCCATGCGCGGGCCGATCTCGGCGAACACCGCCCCCGCTTCGACGCT
CTCCGGCGTGGTCCAGACCGCCACCGCGGCGCCGTCGTCCGCGACCCACACCTTGCCGATGTCGAGCCCG
ACGCGCGTGAGGAAGAGT
Features (pLannotate 1.2.2; 21 found; start..end, strand, type, name):
    171..218     -  promoter       EM7 promoter: synthetic bacterial promoter&nbsp
    266..595     -  promoter       SV40 promoter: SV40 enhancer and early promoter
    609..717     -  rep_origin     f1 ori (fragment): f1 bacteriophage origin of replication; arrow indicates direction of (+) strand synthesis
    718..829     -  polyA_signal   bGH poly(A) signal: bovine growth hormone polyadenylation signal
   1044..1721    -  CDS            IGHG1 (fragment): IGHG1_HUMAN - Experimental evidence at protein level: Swiss-Prot protein existence level 1. Constant region of immunoglobulin heavy chains. Immunoglobulins, also known as antibodies, are membrane-bound or secreted glycoproteins produced by B lymphocytes. In the recognition phase of humoral immunity, the membrane-bound immunoglobulins serve as receptors which, upon binding of a specific antigen, trigger the clonal expansion and differentiation of B lymphocytes into immunoglobulins- secreting plasma cells. Secreted immunoglobulins mediate the effector phase of humoral immunity, which results in
   1737..2231    -  CDS            IL18BP (fragment): I18BP_HUMAN - Experimental evidence at protein level: Swiss-Prot protein existence level 1. Isoform A binds to IL-18 and inhibits its activity. Functions as an inhibitor of the early TH1 cytokine response. From Homo sapiens (Human).
   2337..2374    -  CDS            IgH signal sequence (fragment): signal sequence from the mouse immunoglobulin heavy chain variable region
   2378..2396    -  promoter       SP6 promoter: promoter for bacteriophage SP6 RNA polymerase
   2448..2491    -  intron         CMV intron (fragment): modified intron A from human cytomegalovirus
   2627..2830    -  promoter       CMV promoter: human cytomegalovirus (CMV) immediate early promoter
   2831..3134    -  enhancer       CMV enhancer: human cytomegalovirus immediate early enhancer
   3377..3393    -  protein_bind   lac operator: The lac repressor binds to the lac operator to inhibit transcription in E. coli. This inhibition can be relieved by adding lactose or isopropyl-β-D-thiogalactopyranoside (IPTG). lac repressor encoded by lacI
   3849..3868    +  CDS            lacZα (fragment): LacZα fragment of β-galactosidase; lacZ fragment
   3893..3910    -  terminator     rrnB T2 terminator (fragment): transcription terminator T2 from the E. coli rrnB gene
   4135..4723    -  rep_origin     ori: high-copy-number ColE1/pMB1/pBR322/pUC origin of replication
   4834..4858    +  CDS            KanR (fragment): aminoglycoside phosphotransferase; aph(3')-Ia; confers resistance to kanamycin
   4888..4984    +  promoter       AmpR promoter (fragment): bla
   4987..5847    +  CDS            AmpR: β-lactamase; bla; confers resistance to ampicillin, carbenicillin, and related antibiotics
   5900..6021    -  polyA_signal   SV40 poly(A) signal: SV40 polyadenylation signal
   6016..6141    -  CDS            ble (fragment): BLE_KLEPN - Experimental evidence at protein level: Swiss-Prot protein existence level 1. Binding protein with a strong affinity to the bleomycin family of antibiotics. Binds to CL990; an antimitotic-antibiotic compound. From Klebsiella pneumoniae.
   6151..152     -  CDS            PuroR (fragment) (across the origin): puromycin N-acetyltransferase; pac from Streptomyces; confers resistance to puromycin
