[The description below was written by a language model from this plasmid's Addgene catalogue record and pLannotate feature annotations shown in this document.]
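Description:
pD649-HAsp-IL18BP-Fc(DAPA)-AviTag-6xHis is a mammalian expression plasmid built on the pD649 backbone for producing a secreted, Fc-fused form of human IL-18 binding protein (IL18BP), a soluble protein that binds IL-18 and inhibits its activity. It is propagated in E. coli as a high-copy plasmid through a ColE1/pUC-type origin and selected with ampicillin via a complete β-lactamase gene. The annotated sequence (about 6.6 kb) also contains an SV40 promoter/EM7 promoter unit driving a region annotated as puromycin N-acetyltransferase and a ble fragment, followed by an SV40 poly(A) signal. This suggests a mammalian selection cassette, although both coding features are called only as fragments and the catalogue entry does not list a mammalian marker. Short f1 ori, lacZα, KanR and lac operator matches appear to be backbone remnants.

Expression is driven by the CMV immediate-early enhancer and promoter with a fragment of CMV intron A. An SP6 promoter just upstream of the coding region allows in vitro transcription and serves as a sequencing primer site. The name indicates an "HAsp" leader sequence, whereas the annotation tool matches a fragment of a mouse immunoglobulin heavy-chain signal sequence in this position. In either case, the element directs the protein into the secretory pathway. The roughly 490 bp IL18BP segment sits between preserved NotI and AscI sites and is fused at its C terminus to a human IgG1 Fc carrying the D265A and P329A (DAPA) substitutions, which are generally used to reduce Fc effector binding. The Fc is followed by an AviTag for site-specific biotinylation and a 6xHis tag for purification, and transcription ends at a bGH poly(A) signal. The plasmid belongs to a collection made for screening extracellular interactions among human IgSF cell-surface and secreted proteins. The depositor notes that some members may carry an IS4-like transposase insertion upstream of the CMV promoter, and none is annotated here.
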