Addgene plasmid #156559: pD649-HAsp-IL18BP-Fc(DAPA)-AviTag-6xHis
Purpose: Mammalian expression of secreted protein fused to Fc(DAPA)-Avi-6xHis.
Depositing lab: Chris Garcia. Depositing organization: Stanford University. Publication: A Human IgSF Cell-Surface Interactome Reveals a Complex Network of Protein-Protein Interactions. Wojtowicz WM, Vielmetter J, Fernandes RA, Siepe DH, Eastman CL, Chisholm GB, Cox S, Klock H, Anderson PW, Rue SM, Miller JJ, Glaser SM, Bragstad ML, Vance J, Lam AW, Lesley SA, Zinn K, Garcia KC. Cell. 2020 Aug 20;182(4):1027-1043.e17. doi: 10.1016/j.cell.2020.07.025. PubMed 32822567.
Backbone
  Vector backbone: pD649
  Backbone size w/o insert (bp): 6106
  Vector type: Mammalian Expression
Growth in bacteria
  Bacterial resistance: Ampicillin, 100 μg/mL
  Growth temperature: 37°C
  Growth strain: DH5alpha
  Copy number: High Copy
Gene/Insert
  Gene/Insert name: IL18BP (alt name: I18BP)
  Species: H. sapiens (human)
  Insert size (bp): 492
  Mutation: Fc region of human IgG contains D265A and P329A mutations (DAPA)
  Entrez Gene: IL18BP (a.k.a. IL18BPa)
  Promoter: CMV/SP6
  Tag / fusion protein: Fc(DAPA)-AviTag-6xHis (C terminal on backbone)
  Cloning method: Restriction Enzyme; 5′ cloning site GCGGCCGC (not destroyed); 3′ cloning site GGCGCGCC (not destroyed)
  Sequencing primers: 5′ ATTTAGGTGACACTATAG; 3′ CACGTACCAGTTGAACTTCACC
Resource information
  A portion of this plasmid was derived from a plasmid made by: synthesis by ThermoFisher
Terms and licenses: Academic/Nonprofit Terms; Industry Terms: Not Available to Industry
Depositor comments: Some plasmids in this collection may have an IS4-like element ISVsa5 family transposase upstream of the CMV promoter.
How to cite: pD649-HAsp-IL18BP-Fc(DAPA)-AviTag-6xHis was a gift from Chris Garcia (Addgene plasmid # 156559 ; http://n2t.net/addgene:156559 ; RRID:Addgene_156559)
